>Addgene plasmid #190809 | FUGW-APOE-E4-T2A-mCherry | addgene full sequence | sequence record 374463 | Addgene NGS Result
GGCCTCCGCGCCGGGTTTTGGCGCCTCCCGCGGGCGCCCCCCTCCTCACGGCGAGCGCTGCCACGTCAGA
CGAAGGGCGCAGCGAGCGTCCTGATCCTTCCGCCCGGACGCTCAGGACAGCGGCCCGCTGCTCATAAGAC
TCGGCCTTAGAACCCCAGTATCAGCAGAAGGACATTTTAGGACGGGACTTGGGTGACTCTAGGGCACTGG
TTTTCTTTCCAGAGAGCGGAACAGGCGAGGAAAAGTAGTCCCTTCTCGGCGATTCTGCGGAGGGATCTCC
GTGGGGCGGTGAACGCCGATGATTATATAAGGACGCGCCGGGTGTGGCACAGCTAGTTCCGTCGCAGCCG
GGATTTGGGTCGCGGTTCTTGTTTGTGGATCGCTGTGATCGTCACTTGGTGAGTAGCGGGCTGCTGGGCT
GGCCGGGGCTTTCGTGGCCGCCGGGCCGCTCGGTGGGACGGAAGCGTGTGGAGAGACCGCCAAGGGCTGT
AGTCTGGGTCCGCGAGCAAGGTTGCCCTGAACTGGGGGTTGGGGGGAGCGCAGCAAAATGGCGGCTGTTC
CCGAGTCTTGAATGGAAGACGCTTGTGAGGCGGGCTGTGAGGTCGTTGAAACAAGGTGGGGGGCATGGTG
GGCGGCAAGAACCCAAGGTCTTGAGGCCTTCGCTAATGCGGGAAAGCTCTTATTCGGGTGAGATGGGCTG
GGGCACCATCTGGGGACCCTGACGTGAAGTTTGTCACTGACTGGAGAACTCGGTTTGTCGTCTGTTGCGG
GGGCGGCAGTTATGGCGGTGCCGTTGGGCAGTGCACCCGTACCTTTGGGAGCGCGCGCCCTCGTCGTGTC
GTGACGTCACCCGTTCTGTTGGCTTATAATGCAGGGTGGGGCCACCTGCCGGTAGGTGTGCGGTAGGCTT
TTCTCCGTCGCAGGACGCAGGGTTCGGGCCTAGGGTAGGCTCTCCTGAATCGACAGGCGCCGGACCTCTG
GTGAGGGGAGGGATAAGTGAGGCGTCAGTTTCTTTGGTCGGTTTTATGTACCTATCTTCTTAAGTAGCTG
AAGCTCCGGTTTTGAACTATGCGCTCGGGGTTGGCGAGTGTGTTTTGTGAAGTTTTTTAGGCACCTTTTG
AAATGTAATCATTTGGGTCAATATGTAATTTTCAGTGTTAGACTAGTAAATTGTCCGCTAAATTCTGGCC
GTTTTTGGCTTTTTTGTTAGACGAAGCTTGGGCTGCAGGTCGACTACCACCATGAAGGTTCTGTGGGCTG
CGTTGCTGGTCACATTCCTGGCAGGATGCCAGGCCAAGGTGGAGCAAGCGGTGGAGACAGAGCCGGAGCC
CGAGCTGCGCCAGCAGACCGAGTGGCAGAGCGGCCAGCGCTGGGAACTGGCACTGGGTCGCTTTTGGGAT
TACCTGCGCTGGGTGCAGACACTGTCTGAGCAGGTGCAGGAGGAGCTGCTCAGCTCCCAGGTCACCCAGG
AACTGAGGGCGCTGATGGACGAGACCATGAAGGAGTTGAAGGCCTACAAATCGGAACTGGAGGAACAACT
GACCCCGGTGGCGGAGGAGACGCGGGCACGGCTGTCCAAGGAGCTGCAGGCGGCGCAGGCCCGGCTGGGC
GCGGACATGGAGGACGTGCGCGGCCGCCTGGTGCAGTACCGCGGCGAGGTGCAGGCCATGCTCGGCCAGA
GCACCGAGGAGCTGCGGGTGCGCCTCGCCTCCCACCTGCGCAAGCTGCGTAAGCGGCTCCTCCGCGATGC
CGATGACCTGCAGAAGCGCCTGGCAGTGTACCAGGCCGGGGCCCGCGAGGGCGCCGAGCGCGGCCTCAGC
GCCATCCGCGAGCGCCTGGGGCCCCTGGTGGAACAGGGCCGCGTGCGGGCCGCCACTGTGGGCTCCCTGG
CCGGCCAGCCGCTACAGGAGCGGGCCCAGGCCTGGGGCGAGCGGCTGCGCGCGCGGATGGAGGAGATGGG
CAGCCGGACCCGCGACCGCCTGGACGAGGTGAAGGAGCAGGTGGCGGAGGTGCGCGCCAAGCTGGAGGAG
CAGGCCCAGCAGATACGCCTGCAGGCCGAGGCCTTCCAGGCCCGCCTCAAGAGCTGGTTCGAGCCCCTGG
TGGAAGACATGCAGCGCCAGTGGGCCGGGCTGGTGGAGAAGGTGCAGGCTGCCGTGGGCACCAGCGCCGC
CCCTGTGCCCAGCGACAATCACGAGGGCAGGGGAAGTCTTCTAACATGCGGGGACGTGGAGGAAAATCCC
GGCCCTCTAGAGATGGCTCCAAAGAAGAAGCGTAAGGTAATGGTGAGCAAGGGCGAGGAGGACAACATGG
CCATCATCAAGGAGTTCATGCGCTTCAAGGTGCACATGGAGGGCTCCGTGAACGGCCGCGAGTTCGAGAT
CGAGGGCGAGGGCGAGGGCCGCCCCTACGAGGGCACCCAGACCGCCAAGCTGAAGGTGACCAAGGGCGGC
CCCCTGCCCTTCGCCTGGGACATCCTGTCCCCTCAGTTCATGTACGGCTCCAAGGCCTACGTGAAGCACC
CCGCCGACATCCCCGACTACTTGAAGCTGTCCTTCCCCGAGGGCTTCAAGTGGGAGCGCGTGATGAACTT
CGAGGACGGCGGCGTGGTGACCGTGACCCAGGACTCCTCCCTGCAGGACGGCGAGTTCATCTACAAGGTG
AAGCTGCGCGGCACCAACTTCCCCTCCGACGGCCCCGTAATGCAGAAGAAGACCATGGGCTGGGAGGCCT
CCTCCGAGCGGATGTACCCCGAGGACGGCGCCCTGAAGGGCGAGATCAAGCAGAGGCTGAAGCTGAAGGA
CGGCGGCCACTACGACGCCGAGGTCAAGACCACCTACAAGGCCAAGAAGCCCGTGCAGCTGCCCGGCGCC
TACAACGTCAACATCAAGCTGGACATCACCTCCCACAACGAGGACTACACCATCGTGGAACAGTACGAGC
GCGCCGAGGGCCGCCACTCCACCGGCGGCATGGACGAGCTGTACAAGTAAATTAAGCTAGTAATTCGATA
TCAAGCTTATCGATAATCAACCTCTGGATTACAAAATTTGTGAAAGATTGACTGGTATTCTTAACTATGT
TGCTCCTTTTACGCTATGTGGATACGCTGCTTTAATGCCTTTGTATCATGCTATTGCTTCCCGTATGGCT
TTCATTTTCTCCTCCTTGTATAAATCCTGGTTGCTGTCTCTTTATGAGGAGTTGTGGCCCGTTGTCAGGC
AACGTGGCGTGGTGTGCACTGTGTTTGCTGACGCAACCCCCACTGGTTGGGGCATTGCCACCACCTGTCA
GCTCCTTTCCGGGACTTTCGCTTTCCCCCTCCCTATTGCCACGGCGGAACTCATCGCCGCCTGCCTTGCC
CGCTGCTGGACAGGGGCTCGGCTGTTGGGCACTGACAATTCCGTGGTGTTGTCGGGGAAATCATCGTCCT
TTCCTTGGCTGCTCGCCTGTGTTGCCACCTGGATTCTGCGCGGGACGTCCTTCTGCTACGTCCCTTCGGC
CCTCAATCCAGCGGACCTTCCTTCCCGCGGCCTGCTGCCGGCTCTGCGGCCTCTTCCGCGTCTTCGCCTT
CGCCCTCAGACGAGTCGGATCTCCCTTTGGGCCGCCTCCCCGCATCGATACCGTCGACCTCGAGACCTAG
AAAAACATGGAGCAATCACAAGTAGCAATACAGCAGCTACCAATGCTGATTGTGCCTGGCTAGAAGCACA
AGAGGAGGAGGAGGTGGGTTTTCCAGTCACACCTCAGGTACCTTTAAGACCAATGACTTACAAGGCAGCT
GTAGATCTTAGCCACTTTTTAAAAGAAAAGGGGGGACTGGAAGGGCTAATTCACTCCCAACGAAGACAAG
ATATCCTTGATCTGTGGATCTACCACACACAAGGCTACTTCCCTGATTGGCAGAACTACACACCAGGGCC
AGGGATCAGATATCCACTGACCTTTGGATGGTGCTACAAGCTAGTACCAGTTGAGCAAGAGAAGGTAGAA
GAAGCCAATGAAGGAGAGAACACCCGCTTGTTACACCCTGTGAGCCTGCATGGGATGGATGACCCGGAGA
GAGAAGTATTAGAGTGGAGGTTTGACAGCCGCCTAGCATTTCATCACATGGCCCGAGAGCTGCATCCGGA
CTGTACTGGGTCTCTCTGGTTAGACCAGATCTGAGCCTGGGAGCTCTCTGGCTAACTAGGGAACCCACTG
CTTAAGCCTCAATAAAGCTTGCCTTGAGTGCTTCAAGTAGTGTGTGCCCGTCTGTTGTGTGACTCTGGTA
ACTAGAGATCCCTCAGACCCTTTTAGTCAGTGTGGAAAATCTCTAGCAGGGCCCGTTTAAACCCGCTGAT
CAGCCTCGACTGTGCCTTCTAGTTGCCAGCCATCTGTTGTTTGCCCCTCCCCCGTGCCTTCCTTGACCCT
GGAAGGTGCCACTCCCACTGTCCTTTCCTAATAAAATGAGGAAATTGCATCGCATTGTCTGAGTAGGTGT
CATTCTATTCTGGGGGGTGGGGTGGGGCAGGACAGCAAGGGGGAGGATTGGGAAGACAATAGCAGGCATG
CTGGGGATGCGGTGGGCTCTATGGCTTCTGAGGCGGAAAGAACCAGCTGGGGCTCTAGGGGGTATCCCC
[124 nt withheld, positions 4620-4743]
C
[91 nt withheld, positions 4745-4835]
A
[49 nt withheld, positions 4837-4885]
CCTTTGACGTTGGAGTCCACGTTCTTT
[37 nt withheld, positions 4913-4949]
ACCCTATCTCGGTCTATTCTTTTGATTTATAAGGGATTTTGCCGATTTCGGCCTATTGGTTAAAAAATGA
GCTGATTTAACAAAAATTTAACGCGAATTAATTCTGTGGAATGTGTGTCAGTTAGGGTGTGGAAAGTCCC
CAGGCTCCCCAGCAGGCAGAAGTATGCAAAGCATGCATCTCAATTAGTCAGCAACCAGGTGTGGAAAGTC
CCCAGGCTCCCCAGCAGGCAGAAGTATGCAAAGCATGCATCTCAATTAGTCAGCAACCATAGTCCCGCCC
CTAACTCCGCCCATCCCGCCCCTAACTCCGCCCAGTTCCGCCCATTCTCCGCCCCATGGCTGACTAATTT
TTTTTATTTATGCAGAGGCCGAGGCCGCCTCTGCCTCTGAGCTATTCCAGAAGTAGTGAGGAGGCTTTTT
TGGAGGCCTAGGCTTTTGCAAAAAGCTCCCGGGAGCTTGTATATCCATTTTCGGATCTGATCAGCACGTG
TTGACAATTAATCATCGGCATAGTATATCGGCATAGTATAATACGACAAGGTGAGGAACTAAACCATGGC
CAAGTTGACCAGTGCCGTTCCGGTGCTCACCGCGCGCGACGTCGCCGGAGCGGTCGAGTTCTGGACCGAC
CGGCTCGGGTTCTCCCGGGACTTCGTGGAGGACGACTTCGCCGGTGTGGTCCGGGACGACGTGACCCTGT
TCATCAGCGCGGTCCAGGACCAGGTGGTGCCGGACAACACCCTGGCCTGGGTGTGGGTGCGCGGCCTGGA
CGAGCTGTACGCCGAGTGGTCGGAGGTCGTGTCCACGAACTTCCGGGACGCCTCCGGGCCGGCCATGACC
GAGATCGGCGAGCAGCCGTGGGGGCGGGAGTTCGCCCTGCGCGACCCGGCCGGCAACTGCGTGCACTTCG
TGGCCGAGGAGCAGGACTGACACGTGCTACGAGATTTCGATTCCACCGCCGCCTTCTATGAAAGGTTGGG
CTTCGGAATCGTTTTCCGGGACGCCGGCTGGATGATCCTCCAGCGCGGGGATCTCATGCTGGAGTTCTTC
GCCCACCCCAACTTGTTTATTGCAGCTTATAATGGTTACAAATAAAGCAATAGCATCACAAATTTCACAA
ATAAAGCATTTTTTTCACTGCATTCTAGTTGTGGTTTGTCCAAACTCATCAATGTATCTTATCATGTCTG
TATACCGTCGACCTCTAGCTAGAGCTTGGCGTAATCATGGTCATAGCTGTTTCCTGTGTGAAATTGTTAT
CCGCTCACAATTCCACACAACATACGAGCCGGAAGCATAAAGTGTAAAGCCTGGGGTGCCTAATGAGTGA
GCTAACTCACATTAATTGCGTTGCGCTCACTGCCCGCTTTCCAGTCGGGAAACCTGTCGTGCCAGCTGCA
TTAATGAATCGGCCAACGCGCGGGGAGAGGCGGTTTGCGTATTGGGCGCTCTTCCGCTTCCTCGCTCACT
GACTCGCTGCGCTCGGTCGTTCGGCTGCGGCGAGCGGTATCAGCTCACTCAAAGGCGGTAATACGGTTAT
CCACAGAATCAGGGGATAACGCAGGAAAGAACATGTGAGCAAAAGGCCAGCAAAAGGCCAGGAACCGTAA
AAAGGCCGCGTTGCTGGCGTTTTTCCATAGGCTCCGCCCCCCTGACGAGCATCACAAAAATCGACGCTCA
AGTCAGAGGTGGCGAAACCCGACAGGACTATAAAGATACCAGGCGTTTCCCCCTGGAAGCTCCCTCGTGC
GCTCTCCTGTTCCGACCCTGCCGCTTACCGGATACCTGTCCGCCTTTCTCCCTTCGGGAAGCGTGGCGCT
TTCTCATAGCTCACGCTGTAGGTATCTCAGTTCGGTGTAGGTCGTTCGCTCCAAGCTGGGCTGTGTGCAC
GAACCCCCCGTTCAGCCCGACCGCTGCGCCTTATCCGGTAACTATCGTCTTGAGTCCAACCCGGTAAGAC
ACGACTTATCGCCACTGGCAGCAGCCACTGGTAACAGGATTAGCAGAGCGAGGTATGTAGGCGGTGCTAC
AGAGTTCTTGAAGTGGTGGCCTAACTACGGCTACACTAGAAGAACAGTATTTGGTATCTGCGCTCTGCTG
AAGCCAGTTACCTTCGGAAAAAGAGTTGGTAGCTCTTGATCCGGCAAACAAACCACCGCTGGTAGCGGTG
GTTTTTTTGTTTGCAAGCAGCAGATTACGCGCAGAAAAAAAGGATCTCAAGAAGATCCTTTGATCTTTTC
TACGGGGTCTGACGCTCAGTGGAACGAAAACTCACGTTAAGGGATTTTGGTCATGAGATTATCAAAAAGG
ATCTTCACCTAGATCCTTTTAAATTAAAAATGAAGTTTTAAATCAATCTAAAGTATATATGAGTAAACTT
GGTCTGACAGTTACCAATGCTTAATCAGTGAGGCACCTATCTCAGCGATCTGTCTATTTCGTTCATCCAT
AGTTGCCTGACTCCCCGTCGTGTAGATAACTACGATACGGGAGGGCTTACCATCTGGCCCCAGTGCTGCA
ATGATACCGCGAGACCCACGCTCACCGGCTCCAGATTTATCAGCAATAAACCAGCCAGCCGGAAGGGCCG
AGCGCAGAAGTGGTCCTGCAACTTTATCCGCCTCCATCCAGTCTATTAATTGTTGCCGGGAAGCTAGAGT
AAGTAGTTCGCCAGTTAATAGTTTGCGCAACGTTGTTGCCATTGCTACAGGCATCGTGGTGTCACGCTCG
TCGTTTGGTATGGCTTCATTCAGCTCCGGTTCCCAACGATCAAGGCGAGTTACATGATCCCCCATGTTGT
GCAAAAAAGCGGTTAGCTCCTTCGGTCCTCCGATCGTTGTCAGAAGTAAGTTGGCCGCAGTGTTATCACT
CATGGTTATGGCAGCACTGCATAATTCTCTTACTGTCATGCCATCCGTAAGATGCTTTTCTGTGACTGGT
GAGTACTCAACCAAGTCATTCTGAGAATAGTGTATGCGGCGACCGAGTTGCTCTTGCCCGGCGTCAATAC
GGGATAATACCGCGCCACATAGCAGAACTTTAAAAGTGCTCATCATTGGAAAACGTTCTTCGGGGCGAAA
ACTCTCAAGGATCTTACCGCTGTTGAGATCCAGTTCGATGTAACCCACTCGTGCACCCAACTGATCTTCA
GCATCTTTTACTTTCACCAGCGTTTCTGGGTGAGCAAAAACAGGAAGGCAAAATGCCGCAAAAAAGGGAA
TAAGGGCGACACGGAAATGTTGAATACTCATACTCTTCCTTTTTCAATATTATTGAAGCATTTATCAGGG
TTATTGTCTCATGAGCGGATACATATTTGAATGTATTTAGAAAAATAAACAAATAGGGGTTCCGCGCACA
TTTCCCCGAAAAGTGCCACCTGACGTCGACGGATCGGGAGATCTCCCGATCCCCTATGGTGCACTCTCAG
TACAATCTGCTCTGATGCCGCATAGTTAAGCCAGTATCTGCTCCCTGCTTGTGTGTTGGAGGTCGCTGAG
TAGTGCGCGAGCAAAATTTAAGCTACAACAAGGCAAGGCTTGACCGACAATTGCATGAAGAATCTGCTTA
GGGTTAGGCGTTTTGCGCTGCTTCGCGATGTACGGGCCAGATATACGCGTTGACATTGATTATTGACTAG
TTATTAATAGTAATCAATTACGGGGTCATTAGTTCATAGCCCATATATGGAGTTCCGCGTTACATAACTT
ACGGTAAATGGCCCGCCTGGCTGACCGCCCAACGACCCCCGCCCATTGACGTCAATAATGACGTATGTTC
CCATAGTAACGCCAATAGGGACTTTCCATTGACGTCAATGGGTGGAGTATTTACGGTAAACTGCCCACTT
GGCAGTACATCAAGTGTATCATATGCCAAGTACGCCCCCTATTGACGTCAATGACGGTAAATGGCCCGCC
TGGCATTATGCCCAGTACATGACCTTATGGGACTTTCCTACTTGGCAGTACATCTACGTATTAGTCATCG
CTATTACCATGGTGATGCGGTTTTGGCAGTACATCAATGGGCGTGGATAGCGGTTTGACTCACGGGGATT
TCCAAGTCTCCACCCCATTGACGTCAATGGGAGTTTGTTTTGGCACCAAAATCAACGGGACTTTCCAAAA
TGTCGTAACAACTCCGCCCCATTGACGCAAATGGGCGGTAGGCGTGTACGGTGGGAGGTCTATATAAGCA
GCGCGTTTTGCCTGTACTGGGTCTCTCTGGTTAGACCAGATCTGAGCCTGGGAGCTCTCTGGCTAACTAG
GGAACCCACTGCTTAAGCCTCAATAAAGCTTGCCTTGAGTGCTTCAAGTAGTGTGTGCCCGTCTGTTGTG
TGACTCTGGTAACTAGAGATCCCTCAGACCCTTTTAGTCAGTGTGGAAAATCTCTAGCAGTGGCGCCCGA
ACAGGGACTTGAAAGCGAAAGGGAAACCAGAGGAGCTCTCTCGACGCAGGACTCGGCTTGCTGAAGCGCG
CACGGCAAGAGGCGAGGGGCGGCGACTGGTGAGTACGCCAAAAATTTTGACTAGCGGAGGCTAGAAGGAG
AGAGATGGGTGCGAGAGCGTCAGTATTAAGCGGGGGAGAATTAGATCGCGATGGGAAAAAATTCGGTTAA
GGCCAGGGGGAAAGAAAAAATATAAATTAAAACATATAGTATGGGCAAGCAGGGAGCTAGAACGATTCGC
AGTTAATCCTGGCCTGTTAGAAACATCAGAAGGCTGTAGACAAATACTGGGACAGCTACAACCATCCCTT
CAGACAGGATCAGAAGAACTTAGATCATTATATAATACAGTAGCAACCCTCTATTGTGTGCATCAAAGGA
TAGAGATAAAAGACACCAAGGAAGCTTTAGACAAGATAGAGGAAGAGCAAAACAAAAGTAAGACCACCGC
ACAGCAAGCGGCCGCTGATCTTCAGACCTGGAGGAGGAGATATGAGGGACAATTGGAGAAGTGAATTATA
TAAATATAAAGTAGTAAAAATTGAACCATTAGGAGTAGCACCCACCAAGGCAAAGAGAAGAGTGGTGCAG
AGAGAAAAAAGAGCAGTGGGAATAGGAGCTTTGTTCCTTGGGTTCTTGGGAGCAGCAGGAAGCACTATGG
GCGCAGCGTCAATGACGCTGACGGTACAGGCCAGACAATTATTGTCTGGTATAGTGCAGCAGCAGAACAA
TTTGCTGAGGGCTATTGAGGCGCAACAGCATCTGTTGCAACTCACAGTCTGGGGCATCAAGCAGCTCCAG
GCAAGAATCCTGGCTGTGGAAAGATACCTAAAGGATCAACAGCTCCTGGGGATTTGGGGTTGCTCTGGAA
AACTCATTTGCACCACTGCTGTGCCTTGGAATGCTAGTTGGAGTAATAAATCTCTGGAACAGATTTGGAA
TCACACGACCTGGATGGAGTGGGACAGAGAAATTAACAATTACACAAGCTTAATACACTCCTTAATTGAA
GAATCGCAAAACCAGCAAGAAAAGAATGAACAAGAATTATTGGAATTAGATAAATGGGCAAGTTTGTGGA
ATTGGTTTAACATAACAAATTGGCTGTGGTATATAAAATTATTCATAATGATAGTAGGAGGCTTGGTAGG
TTTAAGAATAGTTTTTGCTGTACTTTCTATAGTGAATAGAGTTAGGCAGGGATATTCACCATTATCGTTT
CAGACCCACCTCCCAACCCCGAGGGGACCCGACAGGCCCGAAGGAATAGAAGAAGAAGGTGGAGAGAGAG
ACAGAGACAGATCCATTCGATTAGTGAACGGATCGGCACTGCGTGCGCCAATTCTGCAGACAAATGGCAG
TATTCATCCACAATTTTAAAAGAAAAGGGGGGATTGGGGGGTACAGTGCAGGGGAAAGAATAGTAGACAT
AATAGCAACAGACATACAAACTAAAGAATTACAAAAACAAATTACAAAAATTCAAAATTTTCGGGTTTAT
TACAGGGACAGCAGAGATCCAGTTTGGTTAATTAACCCGTGTCGGCTCCAGATCT
Features (pLannotate 1.2.2; 32 found; start..end, strand, type, name):
      1..1212    +  promoter       UbC promoter: human ubiquitin C promoter
   1242..2192    +  CDS            APOE: APOE_HUMAN - Experimental evidence at protein level: Swiss-Prot protein existence level 1. (Microbial infection) Through its interaction with HCV envelope glycoprotein E2, participates in the attachment of HCV to HSPGs and other receptors (LDLr, VLDLr, and SR-B1) on the cell surface and to the assembly, maturation and infectivity of HCV viral particles (PubMed:25122793, PubMed:29695434). This interaction is probably promoted via the up-regulation of cellular autophagy by the virus (PubMed:29695434). From Homo sapiens (Human).
   2193..2245    +  CDS            T2A (fragment): 2A peptide from Thosea asigna virus capsid protein Eukaryotic ribosomes fail to insert a peptide bond between the Gly and Pro residues, yielding separate polypeptides.
   2280..2987    +  CDS            mCherry: mCherry is a basic (constitutively fluorescent) red fluorescent protein published in 2004, derived from Discosoma sp.. It is reported to be a very rapidly-maturing monomer with low acid sensitivity.
   3002..3025    +  misc_feature   MCS (fragment): pBluescript multiple cloning site
   3025..3613    +  misc_feature   WPRE: woodchuck hepatitis virus posttranscriptional regulatory element
   3550..4131    +  CDS            nef (fragment): NEF_HV1H2 - Experimental evidence at protein level: Swiss-Prot protein existence level 1. Extracellular Nef protein targets CD4(+) T-lymphocytes for apoptosis by interacting with CXCR4 surface receptors. From Human immunodeficiency virus type 1 group M subtype B (isolate HXB2) (HIV-1).
   4138..4318    +  LTR            5' LTR (truncated): truncated 5' long terminal repeat (LTR) from HIV-1
   4350..4574    +  polyA_signal   bGH poly(A) signal: bovine growth hormone polyadenylation signal
   4578..4599    +  promoter       SV40 promoter (fragment): SV40 enhancer and early promoter
   4620..5048    +  rep_origin     f1 ori (sequence partly withheld): f1 bacteriophage origin of replication; arrow indicates direction of (+) strand synthesis
   5062..5391    +  promoter       SV40 promoter: SV40 enhancer and early promoter
   5439..5486    +  promoter       EM7 promoter: synthetic bacterial promoter&nbsp
   5505..5879    +  CDS            BleoR: antibiotic-binding protein; Sh ble from Streptoalloteichus hindustanus; confers resistance to bleomycin, phleomycin, and Zeocin™
   5889..6014    +  CDS            ble (fragment): BLE_KLEPN - Experimental evidence at protein level: Swiss-Prot protein existence level 1. Binding protein with a strong affinity to the bleomycin family of antibiotics. Binds to CL990; an antimitotic-antibiotic compound. From Klebsiella pneumoniae.
   6009..6130    +  polyA_signal   SV40 poly(A) signal: SV40 polyadenylation signal
   6201..6223    -  protein_bind   lac operator (fragment): The lac repressor binds to the lac operator to inhibit transcription in E. coli. This inhibition can be relieved by adding lactose or isopropyl-β-D-thiogalactopyranoside (IPTG). lac repressor encoded by lacI
   6227..6257    -  promoter       lac promoter: promoter for the E. coli lac operon
   6272..6293    -  protein_bind   CAP binding site: CAP binding activates transcription in the presence of cAMP. E. coli catabolite activator protein
   6306..6398    -  CDS            lacI (fragment): lac repressor; lacI; The lac repressor binds to the lac operator to inhibit transcription in E. coli. This inhibition can be relieved by adding lactose or isopropyl-β-D-thiogalactopyranoside (IPTG).
   6581..7169    -  rep_origin     ori: high-copy-number ColE1/pMB1/pBR322/pUC origin of replication
   7340..8200    -  CDS            AmpR: β-lactamase; bla; confers resistance to ampicillin, carbenicillin, and related antibiotics
   8201..8305    -  promoter       AmpR promoter: bla
   8364..8416    -  misc_feature   bom (fragment): basis of mobility region from pBR322
   8571..8950    +  enhancer       CMV enhancer: human cytomegalovirus immediate early enhancer
   8951..9150    +  promoter       CMV promoter: human cytomegalovirus (CMV) immediate early promoter
   9168..9348    +  LTR            5' LTR (truncated): truncated 5' long terminal repeat (LTR) from HIV-1
   9395..9520    +  misc_feature   HIV-1 Ψ: packaging signal of human immunodeficiency virus type 1
   9504..9867    +  CDS            HIV-1 gag (fragment): gag protein from human immunodeficiency virus 1; gag
  10013..10246   +  misc_feature   RRE: The Rev response element (RRE) of HIV-1 allows for Rev-dependent mRNA export from the nucleus to the cytoplasm.
  10623..10723   +  CDS            Rev (fragment): human immunodeficiency virus 1 (HIV-1) Rev protein; rev; enhances nuclear export of unspliced and incompletely spliced viral mRNAs
  10773..10890   +  misc_feature   cPPT/CTS: central polypurine tract and central termination sequence of HIV-1
