[The description below was written by a language model from this plasmid's Addgene catalogue record and pLannotate feature annotations shown in this document.]
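Description:
FUGW-APOE-E4-T2A-mCherry is a lentiviral transfer plasmid built on the FUGW backbone for expressing the human apolipoprotein E ε4 allele together with a red fluorescent reporter in mammalian cells. In bacteria it is maintained through a high-copy ColE1/pUC-type origin and selected with ampicillin via the β-lactamase gene. The backbone also carries an f1 origin and a bleomycin/Zeocin resistance gene (BleoR) driven by both an SV40 promoter and the bacterial EM7 promoter. This cassette lies outside the viral LTRs, so it would not be packaged into virions.

The viral genome is transcribed from a CMV enhancer/promoter fused to a truncated HIV-1 5' LTR. This is followed by the Ψ packaging signal with a partial gag sequence, the Rev response element for Rev-dependent nuclear export, and the cPPT/CTS, which aids nuclear import of the viral genome. Within this frame, the human ubiquitin C promoter drives a single open reading frame of APOE, a T2A peptide and mCherry. Ribosomal skipping at T2A yields separate APOE and mCherry proteins, so red fluorescence marks the cells expressing the transgene. The depositor defines the E4 allele as C at both rs429358 (C112R) and rs7412. A WPRE downstream of mCherry enhances transcript expression, and the cassette ends at a second truncated LTR, followed by a bGH polyadenylation signal. Annotated nef and Rev fragments are residual HIV-1 sequence rather than functional genes.

The stated purpose is constitutive APOE4 expression with mCherry co-expression. The plasmid encodes no viral structural or envelope proteins, so packaging functions must be supplied separately. The record does not specify target cell types or downstream applications.
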