Addgene plasmid #190809: FUGW-APOE-E4-T2A-mCherry
Purpose: Express APOE E4 allele from Ubiquitin C promoter, co-expressing mCherry
Depositing lab: Ronald Hart. Depositing organization: Rutgers, The State University of New Jersey.
Backbone
  Vector backbone: FUGW
  Backbone size w/o insert (bp): 9205
  Vector type: Lentiviral
Growth in bacteria
  Bacterial resistance: Ampicillin, 100 μg/mL
  Growth temperature: 30°C
  Growth strain: NEB Stable
  Copy number: High Copy
Gene/Insert
  Gene/Insert name: APOE
  Species: H. sapiens (human)
  Insert size (bp): 1749
  Mutation: E4
  Entrez Gene: APOE (a.k.a. AD2, APO-E, ApoE4, LDLCQ5, LPG)
  Promoter: Ubi C
  Cloning method: Gibson Cloning
Terms and licenses: Academic/Nonprofit Terms; Industry Terms: Not Available to Industry
Depositor comments: E4: rs429358-C (C112R) and rs7412-C
How to cite: FUGW-APOE-E4-T2A-mCherry was a gift from Ronald Hart (Addgene plasmid # 190809 ; http://n2t.net/addgene:190809 ; RRID:Addgene_190809)
